Addgene plasmid #236145: EW369 CMV-TO-ZNF35(5-8)-ZNF250(1-4)-deImmunLink-NZF(FLP-IN)
Purpose: Plasmid encoding the ZNF35/ZNF250 zinc finger array attached by a deimmunized linker to the NZF transcriptional activation domain, under control of CMV promoter with two TetR binding sites
Depositing lab: Xiaojing Gao. Depositing organization: Stanford University. Publication: Machine-guided dual-objective protein engineering for deimmunization and therapeutic functions. Wolfsberg E, Paul JS, Tycko J, Chen B, Bassik MC, Bintu L, Alizadeh AA, Gao XJ. Cell Syst. 2025 Jul 16;16(7):101299. doi: 10.1016/j.cels.2025.101299. Epub 2025 Jun 3. PubMed 40466641.
Backbone
  Vector backbone: FLP-IN
  Vector type: Mammalian Expression
  Selectable markers: Puromycin
Growth in bacteria
  Bacterial resistance: Ampicillin, 100 μg/mL
  Growth temperature: 37°C
  Growth strain: DH5alpha
  Copy number: High Copy
Gene/Insert
  Gene/Insert name: ZNF35(5-8)-ZNF250(1-4)-deImmunLink-NZF
  Species: Synthetic
  Promoter: CMV promoter with two TetR binding sites
  Cloning method: Gibson Cloning
Terms and licenses: Academic/Nonprofit Terms; Industry Terms: Not Available to Industry
Depositor comments: See https://benchling.com/s/seq-0PpBIWYVVqc1hkY5kFao?m=slm-aT7LJUX1eBMJ1tnMfykvfor annotated sequence. Please visit https://doi.org/10.1101/2025.02.24.639918 for bioRxiv preprint.
How to cite: EW369 CMV-TO-ZNF35(5-8)-ZNF250(1-4)-deImmunLink-NZF(FLP-IN) was a gift from Xiaojing Gao (Addgene plasmid # 236145 ; http://n2t.net/addgene:236145 ; RRID:Addgene_236145)
