[The description below was written by a language model from this plasmid's Addgene catalogue record and pLannotate feature annotations shown in this document.]
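Description:
EW369 CMV-TO-ZNF35(5-8)-ZNF250(1-4)-deImmunLink-NZF(FLP-IN) is a 6.3 kb mammalian expression plasmid built on a Flp-In-type backbone for site-specific integration into a genomic FRT landing pad. It is maintained in E. coli at high copy through a ColE1/pUC-type origin and selected with ampicillin (AmpR under its own bla promoter). A fragment of the f1 origin and remnants of the lac regulatory region are also annotated.

The payload is a synthetic transcription factor driven by the CMV enhancer and promoter. Two tet operator sites lie immediately downstream of the promoter, so transcription is repressed in cells expressing TetR and relieved by tetracycline or doxycycline. The coding region fuses a zinc finger array, assembled from fingers 5–8 of ZNF35 and fingers 1–4 of ZNF250, through a deimmunized linker to the NZF activation domain. The annotation tool detects adjacent fragments matching NCOA3, ZNF473 and FOXO6 at the 3′ end of the reading frame, which is consistent with NZF being a tripartite activator built from these proteins. It gives only a weak homology hit within the zinc finger region. A bGH polyadenylation signal terminates the transcript.

Downstream, an FRT site directly precedes a hygromycin resistance gene and an SV40 poly(A) signal, with no full promoter annotated in front of the gene. This is the usual Flp-In arrangement, in which resistance is expressed only after FLP-mediated recombination places the gene behind a genomic promoter. The catalogue entry lists puromycin as the mammalian marker, whereas the sequenced record shows HygR and no puromycin gene, and the record does not resolve this discrepancy. The construct comes from work on machine-guided deimmunization of therapeutic proteins.
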