Features (pLannotate 1.2.2; 25 found; start..end, strand, type, name):
      4..383     +  enhancer       CMV enhancer: human cytomegalovirus immediate early enhancer
    384..587     +  promoter       CMV promoter: human cytomegalovirus (CMV) immediate early promoter
    589..608     +  promoter       PLtetO-1 promoter (fragment): modified phage lambda PL promoter with tet operator sites (Lutz and Bujard, 1997)
    610..629     +  promoter       PLtetO-1 promoter (fragment): modified phage lambda PL promoter with tet operator sites (Lutz and Bujard, 1997)
    637..670     +  promoter       TRE3GV promoter (fragment): 3rd-generation Tet-responsive promoter that can be activated by binding of Tet-On® 3G, optimized for retroviral and lentiviral vectors
    763..846     +  CDS            mnm-2 (fragment): MNM2_CAEEL - Experimental evidence at protein level: Swiss-Prot protein existence level 1. Required in the M3 pharyngeal motor neuron to guide the growth cone of the sister M2 motor neuron during axon development. From Caenorhabditis elegans.
   1435..1602    +  CDS            Ncoa3 (fragment): NCOA3_MOUSE - Also known as Aib1, Pcip, Rac3, Tram1. Experimental evidence at protein level: Swiss-Prot protein existence level 1. Nuclear receptor coactivator that directly binds nuclear receptors and stimulates the transcriptional activities in a hormone- dependent fashion. Plays a central role in creating a multisubunit coactivator complex, probably via remodeling of chromatin. Involved in the coactivation of different nuclear receptors, such as for steroids (GR and ER), retinoids (RARs and RXRs), thyroid hormone (TRs), vitamin D3 (VDR) and prostanoids (PPARs). Displays histone acetyltransf
   1618..1761    +  CDS            ZNF473 (fragment): ZN473_HUMAN - Also known as KIAA1141, ZFP100. Experimental evidence at protein level: Swiss-Prot protein existence level 1. Involved in histone 3'-end pre-mRNA processing by associating with U7 snRNP and interacting with SLBP/pre-mRNA complex. Increases histone 3'-end pre-mRNA processing but has no effect on U7 snRNP levels, when overexpressed. Required for cell cycle progression from G1 to S phases. From Homo sapiens (Human).
   1777..1911    +  CDS            FOXO6 (fragment): FOXO6_HUMAN - Experimental evidence at protein level: Swiss-Prot protein existence level 1. Transcriptional activator. From Homo sapiens (Human).
   2024..2248    +  polyA_signal   bGH poly(A) signal: bovine growth hormone polyadenylation signal
   2264..2287    +  polyA_signal   bGH poly(A) signal (fragment): bovine growth hormone polyadenylation signal
   2291..2312    +  promoter       SV40 promoter (fragment): SV40 enhancer and early promoter
   2333..2566    +  rep_origin     f1 ori (fragment) (sequence partly withheld): f1 bacteriophage origin of replication; arrow indicates direction of (+) strand synthesis
   2571..2618    +  protein_bind   FRT: FLP-mediated recombination occurs in the 8-bp core sequence TCTAGAAA (Turan and Bode, 2011). FLP recombinase from the Saccharomyces cerevisiae 2μ plasmid
   2626..3648    +  CDS            HygR: aminoglycoside phosphotransferase from E. coli; aph(4)-Ia; confers resistance to hygromycin
   3658..3783    +  CDS            ble (fragment): BLE_KLEPN - Experimental evidence at protein level: Swiss-Prot protein existence level 1. Binding protein with a strong affinity to the bleomycin family of antibiotics. Binds to CL990; an antimitotic-antibiotic compound. From Klebsiella pneumoniae.
   3778..3899    +  polyA_signal   SV40 poly(A) signal: SV40 polyadenylation signal
   3972..3988    -  protein_bind   lac operator: The lac repressor binds to the lac operator to inhibit transcription in E. coli. This inhibition can be relieved by adding lactose or isopropyl-β-D-thiogalactopyranoside (IPTG). lac repressor encoded by lacI
   3996..4026    -  promoter       lac promoter: promoter for the E. coli lac operon
   4041..4062    -  protein_bind   CAP binding site: CAP binding activates transcription in the presence of cAMP. E. coli catabolite activator protein
   4075..4167    -  CDS            lacI (fragment): lac repressor; lacI; The lac repressor binds to the lac operator to inhibit transcription in E. coli. This inhibition can be relieved by adding lactose or isopropyl-β-D-thiogalactopyranoside (IPTG).
   4350..4938    -  rep_origin     ori: high-copy-number ColE1/pMB1/pBR322/pUC origin of replication
   5109..5969    -  CDS            AmpR: β-lactamase; bla; confers resistance to ampicillin, carbenicillin, and related antibiotics
   5970..6074    -  promoter       AmpR promoter: bla
   6133..6185    -  misc_feature   bom (fragment): basis of mobility region from pBR322
>Addgene plasmid #236145 | EW369 CMV-TO-ZNF35(5-8)-ZNF250(1-4)-deImmunLink-NZF(FLP-IN) | addgene full sequence | sequence record 468442 | Addgene NGS Result
GTTGACATTGATTATTGACTAGTTATTAATAGTAATCAATTACGGGGTCATTAGTTCATAGCCCATATAT
GGAGTTCCGCGTTACATAACTTACGGTAAATGGCCCGCCTGGCTGACCGCCCAACGACCCCCGCCCATTG
ACGTCAATAATGACGTATGTTCCCATAGTAACGCCAATAGGGACTTTCCATTGACGTCAATGGGTGGAGT
ATTTACGGTAAACTGCCCACTTGGCAGTACATCAAGTGTATCATATGCCAAGTACGCCCCCTATTGACGT
CAATGACGGTAAATGGCCCGCCTGGCATTATGCCCAGTACATGACCTTATGGGACTTTCCTACTTGGCAG
TACATCTACGTATTAGTCATCGCTATTACCATGGTGATGCGGTTTTGGCAGTACATCAATGGGCGTGGAT
AGCGGTTTGACTCACGGGGATTTCCAAGTCTCCACCCCATTGACGTCAATGGGAGTTTGTTTTGGCACCA
AAATCAACGGGACTTTCCAAAATGTCGTAACAACTCCGCCCCATTGACGCAAATGGGCGGTAGGCGTGTA
CGGTGGGAGGTCTATATAAGCAGAGCTCTCCCTATCAGTGATAGAGATCTCCCTATCAGTGATAGAGATC
GTCGACGAGCTCGTTTAGTGAACCGTCAGATCGCCTGGAGACGCCATCCACGCTGTTTTGACCTCCATAG
AAGACACCGGGACCGATCCAGCCTCCGGACTCTAGCGTTTAAACTTAAGCTTCGCCACCATGTACGAGTG
TAATGAGTGCGGTAAGACCTTCACACGATCTTCTAACCTTATTGTGCATCAACGAATCCATACAGGCGAG
AAGCCCTTTGCCTGCAATGACTGTGGGAAGGCTTTTACTCAGAGTGCCAACTTGATCGTGCATCAGAGAA
GCCATACGGGTGAGAAGCCCTATGAATGCAAGGAATGCGGAAAGGCCTTCTCCTGCTTCAGCCACCTCAT
TGTACACCAGCGCATACACACGGCTGAGAAGCCATACGATTGCTCTGAATGTGGAAAGGCCTTTAGTCAG
CTGTCTTGCTTGATTGTGCATCAGAGAATTCACACGGGCGAACGCCCCTATATGTGCGTAGAGTGCGGTA
AATGTTTTGGGCGGAGTTCACATCTTTTGCAGCACCAACGTATTCACACAGGCGAGAAACCCTATGTTTG
CAGCGTGTGCGGTAAGGCGTTTAGCCAGTCCTCAGTCCTTTCCAAACACCGCCGCATACATACTGGTGAG
AAGCCATATGAATGTAATGAATGTGGCAAGGCTTTTAGAGTGAGTTCAGATCTCGCTCAACATCATAAGA
TCCATACAGGAGAGAAGCCACACGAATGTTTGGAGTGTCGAAAGGCTTTTACTCAGCTCAGTCACCTCAT
TCAGCATCAGAGAATTCACGCTGCTGCATGGGAGCTAGGAATGTCTGGCGGATCTGAGGGCCAGAGCGAC
GAGAGAGCCCTGCTGGACCAGCTGCACACCCTGCTGAGCAACACCGACGCCACCGGCCTGGAGGAGATCG
ACAGAGCCCTGGGCATCCCCGAGCTGGTGAACCAGGGCCAGGCCCTGGAGCCCAAGCAGGACGGAGGCTG
GGGATCTATGGCCGAGGAATTCGTGACCCTGAAGGACGTGGGCATGGACTTCACCCTGGGCGACTGGGAG
CAGCTGGGCCTGGAGCAGGGCGACACCTTCTGGGACACCGCCCTGGACAACTGCCAGGACCTGTTCCTGC
TGGACCCCCCCGGCGGAGGAGACGGCCTTGGTTTGGGACACGAGAAGTTCCCCAGCGACCTGGACCTGGA
CATGTTCAACGGCAGCCTGGAGTGCGACATGGAGAGCATCATCAGAAGCGAGCTGATGGACGCCGACGGC
CTGGACTTCAACTTCGACAGCTAGGCCGCTCGAGGAGGGCCCGAACAAAAACTCATCTCAGAAGAGGATC
TGAATAGCGCCGTCGACCATCATCATAATCATCATTGAGTTTAAACCCGCTGATCAGCCTCGACTGTGCC
TTCTAGTTGCCAGCCATCTGTTGTTTGCCCCTCCCCCGTGCCTTCCTTGACCCTGGAAGGTGCCACTCCC
ACTGTCCTTTCCTAATAAAATGAGGAAATTGCATCGCATTGTCTGAGTAGGTGTCATTCTATTCTGGGGG
GTGGGGTGGGGCAGGACAGCAAGGGGGAGGATTGGGAAGACAATAGCAGGCATGCTGGGGATGCGGTGGG
CTCTATGGAGATCTATCGATGTTCTGGGGATGCGGTGGGCTCTATGGCTTCTGAGGCGGAAAGAACCAGC
TGGGGCTCTAGGGGGTATCCCC
[124 nt withheld, positions 2333-2456]
C
[91 nt withheld, positions 2458-2548]
AGGGTGATGGTTCACGTACCTAGAAGTTCCTATTCCGAAGTTCCTATTCTCTAGAAAGTATAGGAACTTC
CTTGGCCAAAAAGCCTGAACTCACCGCGACGTCTGTCGAGAAGTTTCTGATCGAAAAGTTCGACAGCGTC
TCCGACCTGATGCAGCTCTCGGAGGGCGAAGAATCTCGTGCTTTCAGCTTCGATGTAGGAGGGCGTGGAT
ATGTCCTGCGGGTAAATAGCTGCGCCGATGGTTTCTACAAAGATCGTTATGTTTATCGGCACTTTGCATC
GGCCGCGCTCCCGATTCCGGAAGTGCTTGACATTGGGGAATTCAGCGAGAGCCTGACCTATTGCATCTCC
CGCCGTGCACAGGGTGTCACGTTGCAAGACCTGCCTGAAACCGAACTGCCCGCTGTTCTGCAGCCGGTCG
CGGAGGCCATGGATGCGATCGCTGCGGCCGATCTTAGCCAGACGAGCGGGTTCGGCCCATTCGGACCGCA
AGGAATCGGTCAATACACTACATGGCGTGATTTCATATGCGCGATTGCTGATCCCCATGTGTATCACTGG
CAAACTGTGATGGACGACACCGTCAGTGCGTCCGTCGCGCAGGCTCTCGATGAGCTGATGCTTTGGGCCG
AGGACTGCCCCGAAGTCCGGCACCTCGTGCACGCGGATTTCGGCTCCAACAATGTCCTGACGGACAATGG
CCGCATAACAGCGGTCATTGACTGGAGCGAGGCGATGTTCGGGGATTCCCAATACGAGGTCGCCAACATC
TTCTTCTGGAGGCCGTGGTTGGCTTGTATGGAGCAGCAGACGCGCTACTTCGAGCGGAGGCATCCGGAGC
TTGCAGGATCGCCGCGGCTCCGGGCGTATATGCTCCGCATTGGTCTTGACCAACTCTATCAGAGCTTGGT
TGACGGCAATTTCGATGATGCAGCTTGGGCGCAGGGTCGATGCGACGCAATCGTCCGATCCGGAGCCGGG
ACTGTCGGGCGTACACAAATCGCCCGCAGAAGCGCGGCCGTCTGGACCGATGGCTGTGTAGAAGTACTCG
CCGATAGTGGAAACCGACGCCCCAGCACTCGTCCGAGGGCAAAGGAATAGCACGTACTACGAGATTTCGA
TTCCACCGCCGCCTTCTATGAAAGGTTGGGCTTCGGAATCGTTTTCCGGGACGCCGGCTGGATGATCCTC
CAGCGCGGGGATCTCATGCTGGAGTTCTTCGCCCACCCCAACTTGTTTATTGCAGCTTATAATGGTTACA
AATAAAGCAATAGCATCACAAATTTCACAAATAAAGCATTTTTTTCACTGCATTCTAGTTGTGGTTTGTC
CAAACTCATCAATGTATCTTATCATGTCTGTATACCGTCGACCTCTAGCTAGAGCTTGGCGTAATCATGG
TCATAGCTGTTTCCTGTGTGAAATTGTTATCCGCTCACAATTCCACACAACATACGAGCCGGAAGCATAA
AGTGTAAAGCCTGGGGTGCCTAATGAGTGAGCTAACTCACATTAATTGCGTTGCGCTCACTGCCCGCTTT
CCAGTCGGGAAACCTGTCGTGCCAGCTGCATTAATGAATCGGCCAACGCGCGGGGAGAGGCGGTTTGCGT
ATTGGGCGCTCTTCCGCTTCCTCGCTCACTGACTCGCTGCGCTCGGTCGTTCGGCTGCGGCGAGCGGTAT
CAGCTCACTCAAAGGCGGTAATACGGTTATCCACAGAATCAGGGGATAACGCAGGAAAGAACATGTGAGC
AAAAGGCCAGCAAAAGGCCAGGAACCGTAAAAAGGCCGCGTTGCTGGCGTTTTTCCATAGGCTCCGCCCC
CCTGACGAGCATCACAAAAATCGACGCTCAAGTCAGAGGTGGCGAAACCCGACAGGACTATAAAGATACC
AGGCGTTTCCCCCTGGAAGCTCCCTCGTGCGCTCTCCTGTTCCGACCCTGCCGCTTACCGGATACCTGTC
CGCCTTTCTCCCTTCGGGAAGCGTGGCGCTTTCTCATAGCTCACGCTGTAGGTATCTCAGTTCGGTGTAG
GTCGTTCGCTCCAAGCTGGGCTGTGTGCACGAACCCCCCGTTCAGCCCGACCGCTGCGCCTTATCCGGTA
ACTATCGTCTTGAGTCCAACCCGGTAAGACACGACTTATCGCCACTGGCAGCAGCCACTGGTAACAGGAT
TAGCAGAGCGAGGTATGTAGGCGGTGCTACAGAGTTCTTGAAGTGGTGGCCTAACTACGGCTACACTAGA
AGAACAGTATTTGGTATCTGCGCTCTGCTGAAGCCAGTTACCTTCGGAAAAAGAGTTGGTAGCTCTTGAT
CCGGCAAACAAACCACCGCTGGTAGCGGTGGTTTTTTTGTTTGCAAGCAGCAGATTACGCGCAGAAAAAA
AGGATCTCAAGAAGATCCTTTGATCTTTTCTACGGGGTCTGACGCTCAGTGGAACGAAAACTCACGTTAA
GGGATTTTGGTCATGAGATTATCAAAAAGGATCTTCACCTAGATCCTTTTAAATTAAAAATGAAGTTTTA
AATCAATCTAAAGTATATATGAGTAAACTTGGTCTGACAGTTACCAATGCTTAATCAGTGAGGCACCTAT
CTCAGCGATCTGTCTATTTCGTTCATCCATAGTTGCCTGACTCCCCGTCGTGTAGATAACTACGATACGG
GAGGGCTTACCATCTGGCCCCAGTGCTGCAATGATACCGCGAGACCCACGCTCACCGGCTCCAGATTTAT
CAGCAATAAACCAGCCAGCCGGAAGGGCCGAGCGCAGAAGTGGTCCTGCAACTTTATCCGCCTCCATCCA
GTCTATTAATTGTTGCCGGGAAGCTAGAGTAAGTAGTTCGCCAGTTAATAGTTTGCGCAACGTTGTTGCC
ATTGCTACAGGCATCGTGGTGTCACGCTCGTCGTTTGGTATGGCTTCATTCAGCTCCGGTTCCCAACGAT
CAAGGCGAGTTACATGATCCCCCATGTTGTGCAAAAAAGCGGTTAGCTCCTTCGGTCCTCCGATCGTTGT
CAGAAGTAAGTTGGCCGCAGTGTTATCACTCATGGTTATGGCAGCACTGCATAATTCTCTTACTGTCATG
CCATCCGTAAGATGCTTTTCTGTGACTGGTGAGTACTCAACCAAGTCATTCTGAGAATAGTGTATGCGGC
GACCGAGTTGCTCTTGCCCGGCGTCAATACGGGATAATACCGCGCCACATAGCAGAACTTTAAAAGTGCT
CATCATTGGAAAACGTTCTTCGGGGCGAAAACTCTCAAGGATCTTACCGCTGTTGAGATCCAGTTCGATG
TAACCCACTCGTGCACCCAACTGATCTTCAGCATCTTTTACTTTCACCAGCGTTTCTGGGTGAGCAAAAA
CAGGAAGGCAAAATGCCGCAAAAAAGGGAATAAGGGCGACACGGAAATGTTGAATACTCATACTCTTCCT
TTTTCAATATTATTGAAGCATTTATCAGGGTTATTGTCTCATGAGCGGATACATATTTGAATGTATTTAG
AAAAATAAACAAATAGGGGTTCCGCGCACATTTCCCCGAAAAGTGCCACCTGACGTCGACGGATCGGGAG
ATCTCCCGATCCCCTATGGTGCACTCTCAGTACAATCTGCTCTGATGCCGCATAGTTAAGCCAGTATCTG
CTCCCTGCTTGTGTGTTGGAGGTCGCTGAGTAGTGCGCGAGCAAAATTTAAGCTACAACAAGGCAAGGCT
TGACCGACAATTGCATGAAGAATCTGCTTAGGGTTAGGCGTTTTGCGCTGCTTCGTACGGGCCAGATATA
CGC
